>Addgene plasmid #161570 | pJM600 EF1α PC 3xFLAG-FKBP-FGFR4-TEVp in TUPV2 | addgene full sequence | sequence record 317685 | Addgene NGS Result
ACTCTTCCTTTTTCAATATTATTGAAGCATTTATCAGGGTTATTGTCTCATGAGCGGATACATATTTGAA
TGTATTTAGAAAAATAAACAAATAGGGGTTCCGCGCACATTTCCCCGAAAAGTGCCACCTGACGTCGACG
GATCGGGAGATCGAAGACGGGCAAAACCGATGTTGACGGACTAATCCTGACAAGATCTGGGGAGGTCGCT
GAGTAGTGCGCGAGCAAAATTTAAGCTACAACAAGGCAAGGCTTGACCGACAATTGCATGAAGAATCTGC
TTAGGGTTAGGCGTTTTGCGCTGCTTCGCGATGTACGGGCCAGATATACGCGTGAGTAATTCATACAAAA
GGACTCGCCCCTGCCTTGGGGAATCCCAGGGACCGTCGTTAAACTCCCACTAACGTAGAACCCAGAGATC
GCTGCGTTCCCGCCCCCTCACCCGCCCGCTCTCGTCATCACTGAGGTGGAGAAGAGCATGCGTGAGGCTC
CGGTGCCCGTCAGTGGGCAGAGCGCACATCGCCCACAGTCCCCGAGAAGTTGGGGGGAGGGGTCGGCAAT
TGAACCGGTGCCTAGAGAAGGTGGCGCGGGGTAAACTGGGAAAGTGATGTCGTGTACTGGCTCCGCCTTT
TTCCCGAGGGTGGGGGAGAACCGTATATAAGTGCAGTAGTCGCCGTGAACGTTCTTTTTCGCAACGGGTT
TGCCGCCAGAACACAGGTAAGTGCCGTGTGTGGTTCCCGCGGGCCTGGCCTCTTTACGGGTTATGGCCCT
TGCGTGCCTTGAATTACTTCCACGCCCCTGGCTGCAGTACGTGATTCTTGATCCCGAGCTTCGGGTTGGA
AGTGGGTGGGAGAGTTCGAGGCCTTGCGCTTAAGGAGCCCCTTCGCCTCGTGCTTGAGTTGAGGCCTGGC
TTGGGCGCTGGGGCCGCCGCGTGCGAATCTGGTGGCACCTTCGCGCCTGTCTCGCTGCTTTCGATAAGTC
TCTAGCCATTTAAAATTTTTGATGACCTGCTGCGACGCTTTTTTTCTGGCAAGATAGTCTTGTAAATGCG
GGCCAAGATCTGCACACTGGTATTTCGGTTTTTGGGGCCGCGGGCGGCGACGGGGCCCGTGCGTCCCAGC
GCACATGTTCGGCGAGGCGGGGCCTGCGAGCGCGGCCACCGAGAATCGGACGGGGGTAGTCTCAAGCTGG
CCGGCCTGCTCTGGTGCCTGGCCTCGCGCCGCCGTGTATCGCCCCGCCCTGGGCGGCAAGGCTGGCCCGG
TCGGCACCAGTTGCGTGAGCGGAAAGATGGCCGCTTCCCGGCCCTGCTGCAGGGAGCTCAAAATGGAGGA
CGCGGCGCTCGGGAGAGCGGGCGGGTGAGTCACCCACACAAAGGAAAAGGGCCTTTCCGTCCTCAGCCGT
CGCTTCATGTGACTCCACGGAGTACCGGGCGCCGTCCAGGCACCTCGATTAGTTCTCGAGCTTTTGGAGT
ACGTCGTCTTTAGGTTGGGGGGAGGGGTTTTATGCGATGGAGTTTCCCCACACTGAGTGGGTGGAGACTG
AAGTTAGGCCAGCTTGGCACTTGATGTAATTCTCCTTGGAATTTGCCCTTTTTGAGTTTGGATCTTGGTT
CATTCTCAAGCCTCAGACAGTGGTTCAAAGTTTTTTTCTTCCATTTCAGGTGTCGTGAGAGCTCGTTTAG
TGAACCGTCAGATCGCCTGGAGACGCCATCCACGCTGTTTTGACCTCCATAGAAGAGAACGGGACCGATC
CAAATTCTCGAGGCTAGCGCCATCATGTGCCGAGCCATCTCTCTTAGGCGCTTGCTGCTGCTGCTGCTGC
AGCTGTCACAACTCCTAGCTGTCACTCAAGGGGATTACAAGGATCACGATGGGGATTACAAAGATCATGA
CATTGACTACAAGGATGACGATGATAAGATGGGAGTGCAGGTGGAAACCATCTCCCCAGGAGACGGGCGC
ACCTTCCCCAAGCGCGGCCAGACCTGCGTGGTGCACTACACCGGGATGCTTGAAGATGGAAAGAAATTTG
ATTCCTCCCGGGACAGAAACAAGCCCTTTAAGTTTATGCTAGGCAAGCAGGAGGTGATCCGAGGCTGGGA
AGAAGGGGTTGCCCAGATGAGTGTGGGTCAGAGAGCCAAACTGACTATATCTCCAGATTATGCCTATGGT
GCCACTGGGCACCCAGGCATCATCCCACCACATGCCACTCTCGTCTTCGATGTGGAGCTTCTAAAACTGG
AAAGTGCTGGTGGTAGTGCTGGTGGTAGTGCTGGTGGTAGTGCTGGTGGTAGTGCTGGTGGTCCTCGAGC
TCAAGCTTCGAATTCTGCAGTCGACGGTACCGCGGGCCCGGGATCCACCGGATCTAGAGGCGGATCTGGA
GGCTCTGGGGGTTCAGGCGGATCAGGAGGCAGTGGCGGGTCAACCGGTATTATACTGTATGCTAGTGGCA
GTCTGGCATTGGCAGTCCTCCTGCTGCTCGCCGGGTTGGAGAACGAGAGCTTGTTTAAGGGGCCGCGTGA
TTACAACCCGATATCGAGCACCATTTGTCATTTGACGAATGAATCTGATGGGCACACAACATCGTTGTAT
GGTATTGGATTTGGTCCCTTCATCATTACAAACAAGCACTTGTTTAGAAGAAATAATGGAACACTGTTGG
TCCAATCACTACATGGTGTATTCAAGGTCAAGAACACCACGACTTTGCAACAACACCTCATTGATGGGAG
GGACATGATAATTATTCGCATGCCTAAGGATTTCCCACCATTTCCTCAAAAGCTGAAATTTAGAGAGCCA
CAAAGGGAAGAGCGCATATGTCTTGTGACAACCAACTTCCAAACTAAGAGCATGTCTAGCATGGTGTCAG
ACACTAGTTGCACATTCCCTTCATCTGATGGCATATTCTGGAAGCATTGGATTCAAACCAAGGATGGGCA
GTGTGGCAGTCCATTAGTATCAACTAGAGATGGGTTCATTGTTGGTATACACTCAGCATCGAATTTCACC
AACACAAACAATTATTTCACAAGCGTGCCGAAAAACTTCATGGAATTGTTGACAAATCAGGAGGCGCAGC
AGTGGGTTAGTGGTTGGCGATTAAATGCTGACTCAGTATTGTGGGGGGGCCATAAAGTTTTCATGGTGAA
ACCTGAAGAGCCTTTTCAGCCAGTTAAGGAAGCGACTCAACTCATGAATTAGTAGCGGCCGCTCGAGTCT
AGAGGGCCCGTTTAAACCCGCTGATCAGCCTCGACTGTGCCTTCTAGTTGCCAGCCATCTGTTGTTTGCC
CCTCCCCCGTGCCTTCCTTGACCCTGGAAGGTGCCACTCCCACTGTCCTTTCCTAATAAAATGAGGAAAT
TGCATCGCATTGTCTGAGTAGGTGTCATTCTATTCTGGGGGGTGGGGTGGGGCAGGACAGCAAGGGGGAG
GATTGGGAAGTCAATAGCAGGCATGCTGGGGATGCGGTGGGCTCTATGGCTTCTGAGGCAGGTCGAAGAA
CTATTTCCTGGCTGTTACGCGAGCGCATCGCGATAAGCTCTAGAGGGACAGCCCCCCCCCAAAGCCCCCA
GGGATGTAATTACGTCCCTCCCCCGCTAGGGGGCAGCAGCGAGCCGCCCGGGGCTCCGCTCCGGTCCGGC
GCTCCCCCCGCATCCCCGAGCCGGCAGCGTGCGGGGACAGCCCGGGCACGGGGAAGGTGGCACGGGATCG
CTTTCCTCTGAACGCTTCTCGCTGCTCTTTGAGCCTGCAGACACCTGGGGGGATACGGGGAAAAAGCTTT
AGGCTGAAAGAGAGATTTAGAATGACAGAATCATAGAACGGCCTGCGTACGGATGGGGCTCTAGCTCTAG
AGCTTGATATCGAATTCCTGCAGCCCCGCTAGAGGGACAGCCCCCCCCCAAAGCCCCCAGGGATGTAATT
ACGTCCCTCCCCCGCTAGGGGGCAGCAGCGAGCCGCCCGGGGCTCCGCTCCGGTCCGGCGCTCCCCCCGC
ATCCCCGAGCCGGCAGCGTGCGGGGACAGCCCGGGCACGGGGAAGGTGGCACGGGATCGCTTTCCTCTGA
ACGCTTCTCGCTGCTCTTTGAGCCTGCAGACACCTGGGGGGATACGGGGAAAAAGCTTTAGGCTGAAAGA
GAGATTTAGAATGACAGAATCATAGAACGGCCTGGGCGCGCCTGGTGGCGAACGATCAACAGACGGGAGA
GGACTAAAGTCTTCGCTGACAGCGACCGGACTCTAGGGGGTATCCCC
[124 nt withheld, positions 4248-4371]
C
[91 nt withheld, positions 4373-4463]
A
[49 nt withheld, positions 4465-4513]
CCTTTGACGTTGGAGTCCACGTTCTTT
[37 nt withheld, positions 4541-4577]
ACCCTATCTCGGTCTATTCTTTTGATTTATAAGGGATTTTGCCGATTTCGGCCTATTGGTTAAAAAATGA
GCTGATTTAACAAAAATTTAACGCGAATTAATTCTGTGGAATGTGTGTCAGTTAGGCTCAATTAGTCAGC
AACCATAGTCCCGCCCCTAACTCCGCCCATCCCGCCCCTAACTCCGCCCAGTTCCGCCCATTCTCCGCCC
CATGGCTGACTAATTTTTTTTATTTATGCAGAGGCCGAGGCCGCCTCTGCCTCTGAGCTATTCCAGAAGT
AGTGAGGAGGCTTTTTTGGAGGCCTAGGCTTTTGCAAAAAGCTCCCGGGAGCTTGTATATCCATTTTCGG
AGGTTGGGCTTCGGAATCGTTTTCCGGGACGCCGGCTGGATGATCCTCCAGCGCGGGGATCTCATGCTGG
AGTTCTTCGCCCACCCCAACTTGTTTATTGCAGCTTATAATGGTTACAAATAAAGCAATAGCATCACAAA
TTTCACAAATAAAGCATTTTTTTCACTGCATTCTAGTTGTGGTTTGTCCAAACTCATCAATGTATCTTAT
CATGTCTGTATACCGTCGACCTCTAGCTAGAGCTTGGCGTAATCATGGTCATAGCTGTTTCCTGTGTGAA
ATTGTTATCCGCTCACAATTCCACACAACATACGAGCCGGAAGCATAAAGTGTAAAGCCTGGGGTGCCTA
ATGAGTGAGCTAACTCACATTAATTGCGTTGCGCTCACTGCCCGCTTTCCAGTCGGGAAACCTGTCGTGC
CAGCTGCATTAATGAATCGGCCAACGCGCGGGGAGAGGCGGTTTGCGTATTGGGCGCTCTTCCGCTTCCT
CGCTCACTGACTCGCTGCGCTCGGTCGTTCGGCTGCGGCGAGCGGTATCAGCTCACTCAAAGGCGGTAAT
ACGGTTATCCACAGAATCAGGGGATAACGCAGGAAAGAACATGTGAGCAAAAGGCCAGCAAAAGGCCAGG
AACCGTAAAAAGGCCGCGTTGCTGGCGTTTTTCCATAGGCTCCGCCCCCCTGACGAGCATCACAAAAATC
GACGCTCAAGTCAGAGGTGGCGAAACCCGACAGGACTATAAAGATACCAGGCGTTTCCCCCTGGAAGCTC
CCTCGTGCGCTCTCCTGTTCCGACCCTGCCGCTTACCGGATACCTGTCCGCCTTTCTCCCTTCGGGAAGC
GTGGCGCTTTCTCATAGCTCACGCTGTAGGTATCTCAGTTCGGTGTAGGTCGTTCGCTCCAAGCTGGGCT
GTGTGCACGAACCCCCCGTTCAGCCCGACCGCTGCGCCTTATCCGGTAACTATCGTCTTGAGTCCAACCC
GGTAAGACACGACTTATCGCCACTGGCAGCAGCCACTGGTAACAGGATTAGCAGAGCGAGGTATGTAGGC
GGTGCTACAGAGTTCTTGAAGTGGTGGCCTAACTACGGCTACACTAGAAGAACAGTATTTGGTATCTGCG
CTCTGCTGAAGCCAGTTACCTTCGGAAAAAGAGTTGGTAGCTCTTGATCCGGCAAACAAACCACCGCTGG
TAGCGGTGGTTTTTTTGTTTGCAAGCAGCAGATTACGCGCAGAAAAAAAGGATCTCAAGAAGATCCTTTG
ATCTTTTCTACGGGGTCTGACGCTCAGTGGAACGAAAACTCACGTTAAGGGATTTTGGTCATGAGATTAT
CAAAAAGGATCTTCACCTAGATCCTTTTAAATTAAAAATGAAGTTTTAAATCAATCTAAAGTATATATGA
GTAAACTTGGTCTGACAGTTACCAATGCTTAATCAGTGAGGCACCTATCTCAGCGATCTGTCTATTTCGT
TCATCCATAGTTGCCTGACTCCCCGTCGTGTAGATAACTACGATACGGGAGGGCTTACCATCTGGCCCCA
GTGCTGCAATGATACCGCGAGATCCACGCTCACCGGCTCCAGATTTATCAGCAATAAACCAGCCAGCCGG
AAGGGCCGAGCGCAGAAGTGGTCCTGCAACTTTATCCGCCTCCATCCAGTCTATTAATTGTTGCCGGGAA
GCTAGAGTAAGTAGTTCGCCAGTTAATAGTTTGCGCAACGTTGTTGCCATTGCTACAGGCATCGTGGTGT
CACGCTCGTCGTTTGGTATGGCTTCATTCAGCTCCGGTTCCCAACGATCAAGGCGAGTTACATGATCCCC
CATGTTGTGCAAAAAAGCGGTTAGCTCCTTCGGTCCTCCGATCGTTGTCAGAAGTAAGTTGGCCGCAGTG
TTATCACTCATGGTTATGGCAGCACTGCATAATTCTCTTACTGTCATGCCATCCGTAAGATGCTTTTCTG
TGACTGGTGAGTACTCAACCAAGTCATTCTGAGAATAGTGTATGCGGCGACCGAGTTGCTCTTGCCCGGC
GTCAATACGGGATAATACCGCGCCACATAGCAGAACTTTAAAAGTGCTCATCATTGGAAAACGTTCTTCG
GGGCGAAAACTCTCAAGGATCTTACCGCTGTTGAGATCCAGTTCGATGTAACCCACTCGTGCACCCAACT
GATCTTCAGCATCTTTTACTTTCACCAGCGTTTCTGGGTGAGCAAAAACAGGAAGGCAAAATGCCGCAAA
AAAGGGAATAAGGGCGACACGGAAATGTTGAATACTCAT
Features (pLannotate 1.2.2; 23 found; start..end, strand, type, name):
      1..105     -  promoter       AmpR promoter: bla
    505..716     +  promoter       EF-1α core promoter: core promoter for human elongation factor EF-1α
    717..830     +  intron         EF-1α intron A (fragment): intron upstream of the start codon of human EF-1α
   1456..1659    +  intron         EF-1α intron A: truncated intron upstream of the start codon of human EF-1α
   1668..1702    +  promoter       TRE3GV promoter (fragment): 3rd-generation Tet-responsive promoter that can be activated by binding of Tet-On® 3G, optimized for retroviral and lentiviral vectors
   1775..1852    +  CDS            Cd4 (fragment): CD4_MOUSE - Experimental evidence at protein level: Swiss-Prot protein existence level 1. Integral membrane glycoprotein that plays an essential role in the immune response and serves multiple functions in responses against both external and internal offenses. In T-cells, functions primarily as a coreceptor for MHC class II molecule:peptide complex. The antigens presented by class II peptides are derived from extracellular proteins while class I peptides are derived from cytosolic proteins. Interacts simultaneously with the T-cell receptor (TCR) and the MHC class II presented by antigen presen
   1874..1914    +  CDS            3xFLAG (fragment): three tandem FLAG® epitope tags, followed by an enterokinase cleavage site
   1919..2242    +  CDS            FKBP1A: FKB1A_HUMAN - Also known as FKBP1, FKBP12. Experimental evidence at protein level: Swiss-Prot protein existence level 1. Keeps in an inactive conformation TGFBR1, the TGF-beta type I serine/threonine kinase receptor, preventing TGF-beta receptor activation in absence of ligand. Recruits SMAD7 to ACVR1B which prevents the association of SMAD2 and SMAD3 with the activin receptor complex, thereby blocking the activin signal. May modulate the RYR1 calcium channel activity. PPIases accelerate the folding of proteins. It catalyzes the cis-trans isomerization of proline imidic peptide bonds in oligop
   2304..2356    +  misc_feature   MCS: multiple cloning site
   2498..3199    +  CDS            TEV protease: tobacco etch virus protease (Kapust et al., 2001)
   3255..3366    +  polyA_signal   bGH poly(A) signal: bovine growth hormone polyadenylation signal
   3851..3876    -  misc_feature   MCS (fragment): pBluescript multiple cloning site
   4248..4676    +  rep_origin     f1 ori (sequence partly withheld): f1 bacteriophage origin of replication; arrow indicates direction of (+) strand synthesis
   4681..4703    +  promoter       SV40 promoter (fragment): SV40 enhancer and early promoter
   4704..4895    +  promoter       SV40 promoter: SV40 early promoter
   4922..5020    +  CDS            ble (fragment): BLE_KLEPN - Experimental evidence at protein level: Swiss-Prot protein existence level 1. Binding protein with a strong affinity to the bleomycin family of antibiotics. Binds to CL990; an antimitotic-antibiotic compound. From Klebsiella pneumoniae.
   5015..5136    +  polyA_signal   SV40 poly(A) signal: SV40 polyadenylation signal
   5209..5225    -  protein_bind   lac operator: The lac repressor binds to the lac operator to inhibit transcription in E. coli. This inhibition can be relieved by adding lactose or isopropyl-β-D-thiogalactopyranoside (IPTG). lac repressor encoded by lacI
   5233..5263    -  promoter       lac promoter: promoter for the E. coli lac operon
   5278..5299    -  protein_bind   CAP binding site: CAP binding activates transcription in the presence of cAMP. E. coli catabolite activator protein
   5312..5404    -  CDS            lacI (fragment): lac repressor; lacI; The lac repressor binds to the lac operator to inhibit transcription in E. coli. This inhibition can be relieved by adding lactose or isopropyl-β-D-thiogalactopyranoside (IPTG).
   5587..6175    -  rep_origin     ori: high-copy-number ColE1/pMB1/pBR322/pUC origin of replication
   6346..7206    -  CDS            AmpR: β-lactamase; bla; confers resistance to ampicillin, carbenicillin, and related antibiotics
