[The description below was written by a language model from this plasmid's Addgene catalogue record and pLannotate feature annotations shown in this document.]
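Description:
pJM600 EF1α PC 3xFLAG-FKBP-FGFR4-TEVp in TUPV2 is a 7.2 kb mammalian expression plasmid for synthetic biology, built by restriction cloning (NheI/NotI) into the TUPV2 backbone, whose parent carried an EF1α-driven EBFP2-P2A-BlastR cassette. It is maintained in E. coli as a high-copy plasmid through a ColE1/pUC-type origin and selected with ampicillin via the β-lactamase gene. An f1 phage origin and lac promoter/operator remnants are also annotated. Downstream of the SV40 early promoter, the table shows only a short fragment of the bleomycin-resistance gene before the SV40 polyadenylation signal. A functional mammalian selection marker is therefore not evident from the record.

The payload is a synthetic fusion protein expressed constitutively from the human EF1α promoter with its intron A and terminated by the bGH polyadenylation signal. In annotated order, the coding region begins with a short mouse CD4-derived segment, whose position at the extreme N terminus suggests a signal peptide. This is followed by an N-terminal 3xFLAG epitope for detection, human FKBP12 (FKBP1A), a stretch that the software does not annotate, and tobacco etch virus protease. The construct name implies that the unannotated stretch holds the FGFR4-derived portion, probably a membrane-spanning segment, although the record does not define it. It also does not expand "PC", which in this context plausibly denotes a protease chain. FKBP is a standard ligand-binding dimerization domain, typically paired with FRB in the presence of rapamycin-type molecules. The design is thus consistent with one half of an engineered receptor in which ligand-induced association brings TEV protease to a partner chain bearing a cleavable target. The associated work concerns model-guided design of mammalian genetic programs, in which the plasmid supplies this component constitutively.
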