Addgene plasmid #161570: pJM600 EF1α PC 3xFLAG-FKBP-FGFR4-TEVp in TUPV2
Purpose: Constitutive expression of PC 3xFLAG-FKBP-FGFR4-TEVp under the EF1α promoter
Depositing lab: Joshua Leonard. Depositing organization: Northwestern University. Publication: Model-guided design of mammalian genetic programs. Muldoon JJ, Kandula V, Hong M, Donahue PS, Boucher JD, Bagheri N, Leonard JN. Sci Adv. 2021 Feb 19;7(8). pii: 7/8/eabe9375. doi: 10.1126/sciadv.abe9375. Print 2021 Feb. PubMed 33608279.
Backbone
  Vector backbone: pJM451 EF1α EBFP2-P2A-BlastR (TUPV2)
  Vector type: Mammalian Expression, Synthetic Biology
Growth in bacteria
  Bacterial resistance: Ampicillin, 100 μg/mL
  Growth temperature: 37°C
  Growth strain: DH5alpha
  Copy number: High Copy
Gene/Insert
  Gene/Insert name: PC 3xFLAG-FKBP-FGFR4-TEVp
  Species: Synthetic
  Promoter: EF1α
  Tag / fusion protein: 3x-FLAG (N terminal on insert)
  Cloning method: Restriction Enzyme; 5′ cloning site NheI (not destroyed); 3′ cloning site NotI (not destroyed)
  Sequencing primers: 5′ CCATTTCAGGTGTCGTGAGAGCTC; 3′ CAGTGGGAGTGGCACCTTCC
Terms and licenses: Academic/Nonprofit Terms; Industry Terms: Not Available to Industry
How to cite: pJM600 EF1α PC 3xFLAG-FKBP-FGFR4-TEVp in TUPV2 was a gift from Joshua Leonard (Addgene plasmid # 161570 ; http://n2t.net/addgene:161570 ; RRID:Addgene_161570)
