>Addgene plasmid #161570 | pJM600 EF1α PC 3xFLAG-FKBP-FGFR4-TEVp in TUPV2 | depositor partial sequence | sequence record 313039 | PC 3xFLAG-FKBP-FGFR4-TEVp gene
ATGTGCCGAGCCATCTCTCTTAGGCGCTTGCTGCTGCTGCTGCTGCAGCTGTCACAACTCCTAGCTGTCA
CTCAAGGGGATTACAAGGATCACGATGGGGATTACAAAGATCATGACATTGACTACAAGGATGACGATGA
TAAGATGGGAGTGCAGGTGGAAACCATCTCCCCAGGAGACGGGCGCACCTTCCCCAAGCGCGGCCAGACC
TGCGTGGTGCACTACACCGGGATGCTTGAAGATGGAAAGAAATTTGATTCCTCCCGGGACAGAAACAAGC
CCTTTAAGTTTATGCTAGGCAAGCAGGAGGTGATCCGAGGCTGGGAAGAAGGGGTTGCCCAGATGAGTGT
GGGTCAGAGAGCCAAACTGACTATATCTCCAGATTATGCCTATGGTGCCACTGGGCACCCAGGCATCATC
CCACCACATGCCACTCTCGTCTTCGATGTGGAGCTTCTAAAACTGGAAAGTGCTGGTGGTAGTGCTGGTG
GTAGTGCTGGTGGTAGTGCTGGTGGTAGTGCTGGTGGTCCTCGAGCTCAAGCTTCGAATTCTGCAGTCGA
CGGTACCGCGGGCCCGGGATCCACCGGATCTAGAGGCGGATCTGGAGGCTCTGGGGGTTCAGGCGGATCA
GGAGGCAGTGGCGGGTCAACCGGTATTATACTGTATGCTAGTGGCAGTCTGGCATTGGCAGTCCTCCTGC
TGCTCGCCGGGTTGGAGAACGAGAGCTTGTTTAAGGGGCCGCGTGATTACAACCCGATATCGAGCACCAT
TTGTCATTTGACGAATGAATCTGATGGGCACACAACATCGTTGTATGGTATTGGATTTGGTCCCTTCATC
ATTACAAACAAGCACTTGTTTAGAAGAAATAATGGAACACTGTTGGTCCAATCACTACATGGTGTATTCA
AGGTCAAGAACACCACGACTTTGCAACAACACCTCATTGATGGGAGGGACATGATAATTATTCGCATGCC
TAAGGATTTCCCACCATTTCCTCAAAAGCTGAAATTTAGAGAGCCACAAAGGGAAGAGCGCATATGTCTT
GTGACAACCAACTTCCAAACTAAGAGCATGTCTAGCATGGTGTCAGACACTAGTTGCACATTCCCTTCAT
CTGATGGCATATTCTGGAAGCATTGGATTCAAACCAAGGATGGGCAGTGTGGCAGTCCATTAGTATCAAC
TAGAGATGGGTTCATTGTTGGTATACACTCAGCATCGAATTTCACCAACACAAACAATTATTTCACAAGC
GTGCCGAAAAACTTCATGGAATTGTTGACAAATCAGGAGGCGCAGCAGTGGGTTAGTGGTTGGCGATTAA
ATGCTGACTCAGTATTGTGGGGGGGCCATAAAGTTTTCATGGTGAAACCTGAAGAGCCTTTTCAGCCAGT
TAAGGAAGCGACTCAACTCATGAATTAG
